Addgene plasmid #186472: pQCXIP mScarlet-MOSPD2 WT
Purpose: Expression of human MOSPD2 fused to mScarlet in mammalian cells
Depositing lab: Catherine Tomasetto. Depositing organization: Institut de Genetique et de Biologie Moleculaire et Cellulaire (IGBMC). Publication: MOSPD2 is an endoplasmic reticulum-lipid droplet tether functioning in LD homeostasis. Zouiouich M, Di Mattia T, Martinet A, Eichler J, Wendling C, Tomishige N, Grandgirard E, Fuggetta N, Fromental-Ramain C, Mizzon G, Dumesnil C, Carpentier M, Reina-San-Martin B, Mathelin C, Schwab Y, Thiam AR, Kobayashi T, Drin G, Tomasetto C, Alpy F. J Cell Biol. 2022 Jun 6;221(6). pii: 213116. doi: 10.1083/jcb.202110044. Epub 2022 Apr 7. PubMed 35389430.
Backbone
  Vector backbone: pQCXIP
  Backbone manufacturer: Clontech
  Backbone size w/o insert (bp): 7181
  Total vector size (bp): 9426
  Vector type: Mammalian Expression, Retroviral
  Selectable markers: Puromycin
Growth in bacteria
  Bacterial resistance: Ampicillin, 100 μg/mL
  Growth temperature: 37°C
  Growth strain: NEB Stable
  Copy number: High Copy
Gene/Insert
  Gene/Insert name: MOSPD2 motile sperm domain containing 2
  Species: H. sapiens (human)
  Insert size (bp): 1554
  GenBank ID: NM_152581
  Entrez Gene: MOSPD2
  Tag / fusion protein: mScarlet (N terminal on insert)
Terms and licenses: Academic/Nonprofit Terms; Industry Terms: Not Available to Industry
How to cite: pQCXIP mScarlet-MOSPD2 WT was a gift from Catherine Tomasetto (Addgene plasmid # 186472 ; http://n2t.net/addgene:186472 ; RRID:Addgene_186472)
