[The description below was written by a language model from this plasmid's Addgene catalogue record and pLannotate feature annotations shown in this document.]
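Description:
pQCXIP mScarlet-MOSPD2 WT is a 9.4 kb self-inactivating gammaretroviral expression vector built on the Clontech pQCXIP backbone, designed to express human MOSPD2 fused to a red fluorescent protein in mammalian cells. It is propagated in E. coli as a high-copy plasmid through a ColE1/pUC-type origin with ampicillin selection (β-lactamase under its own promoter). The viral portion begins with a hybrid 5′ element in which a CMV enhancer/promoter is joined to a truncated Moloney sarcoma virus LTR. This drives production of the genomic RNA in packaging cells. It is followed by the Ψ packaging signal and a truncated, start-codon-less gag segment that aids encapsidation. The 3′ LTR carries a U3 deletion, so after reverse transcription and integration the LTR promoter activity is lost and expression depends on the internal promoter.

The payload is a bicistronic cassette driven by an internal CMV immediate-early enhancer/promoter. The first open reading frame encodes mScarlet, joined through a short stretch of multiple-cloning-site sequence to the N terminus of wild-type MOSPD2. MOSPD2 is an endoplasmic reticulum-anchored protein that builds inter-organelle contacts by binding FFAT motifs on partner proteins. An EMCV IRES downstream allows translation of puromycin N-acetyltransferase from the same transcript, so puromycin resistance is coupled to fusion-protein expression. Several small annotated fragments (chicken β-actin promoter, dmpM, Mos, env, rop, bom) appear to be short backbone remnants or sequence matches rather than functional parts.

The construct can be transfected directly or packaged into retroviral particles to generate stable, puromycin-selected cell lines. The associated work on MOSPD2 as an ER–lipid droplet tether suggests it is used for live or fixed imaging of the protein's localization.
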