Features (pLannotate 1.2.2; 24 found; start..end, strand, type, name):
    305..508     +  promoter       CMV promoter: human cytomegalovirus (CMV) immediate early promoter
    509..684     +  LTR            5' LTR (truncated): truncated long terminal repeat from Moloney murine sarcoma virus
    806..1080    +  misc_feature   MESV Ψ (fragment): packaging signal of murine embryonic stem cell virus
   1147..1563    +  CDS            gag (truncated): truncated Moloney murine leukemia virus (MMLV) gag gene lacking the start codon
   1600..1903    +  enhancer       CMV enhancer: human cytomegalovirus immediate early enhancer
   1904..2107    +  promoter       CMV promoter: human cytomegalovirus (CMV) immediate early promoter
   2233..2928    +  CDS            mScarlet: mScarlet is a basic (constitutively fluorescent) red fluorescent protein published in 2016, derived from synthetic construct. It has moderate acid sensitivity.
   2929..2968    +  misc_feature   MCS (fragment): multiple cloning site
   2965..4515    +  CDS            MOSPD2: MSPD2_HUMAN - Experimental evidence at protein level: Swiss-Prot protein existence level 1. Endoplasmic reticulum-anchored receptor which modulates interorganelle contacts by interacting with other organelle-bound proteins via their FFAT motif (PubMed:29858488). Might have a more important role in endoplasmic reticulum and endosomes contacts (PubMed:29858488). Promotes migration of primary monocytes and neutrophils, in response to various chemokines (PubMed:28137892). From Homo sapiens (Human).
   4532..4552    -  promoter       chicken β-actin promoter (fragment): contains a 21-bp deletion relative to the standard chicken β-actin promoter
   4660..5122    +  misc_feature   IRES: internal ribosome entry site (IRES) of the encephalomyocarditis virus (EMCV)
   5155..5754    +  CDS            PuroR: puromycin N-acetyltransferase; pac from Streptomyces alboniger; confers resistance to puromycin
   5804..5869    +  CDS            dmpM (fragment): DMPM_STRAD - Protein inferred from homology: Swiss-Prot protein existence level 3. From Streptomyces alboniger.
   5882..5953    +  CDS            Mos (fragment): MOS_MOUSE - Experimental evidence at transcript level: Swiss-Prot protein existence level 2. From Mus musculus (Mouse).
   5986..6086    +  CDS            env (fragment): murine leukemia virus gPr80 envelope polyprotein precursor; env; proteolytically cleaved into gp70SU and p15TM subunits
   6128..6553    +  LTR            3' LTR (ΔU3): self-inactivating 3' long terminal repeat (LTR) from Moloney murine leukemia virus
   6622..6662    +  CDS            rop (fragment): Rop protein, which maintains plasmids at low copy number; rop
   6764..6802    +  misc_feature   bom (fragment): basis of mobility region from pBR322
   6819..7148    +  promoter       SV40 promoter: SV40 enhancer and early promoter
   7154..7255    +  misc_feature   bom (fragment): basis of mobility region from pBR322
   7441..8029    -  rep_origin     ori: high-copy-number ColE1/pMB1/pBR322/pUC origin of replication
   8200..9060    -  CDS            AmpR: β-lactamase; bla; confers resistance to ampicillin, carbenicillin, and related antibiotics
   9061..9165    -  promoter       AmpR promoter: bla
   9351..304     +  enhancer       CMV enhancer (across the origin): human cytomegalovirus immediate early enhancer
>Addgene plasmid #186472 | pQCXIP mScarlet-MOSPD2 WT | addgene full sequence | sequence record 366076 | Addgene NGS Result
CGTTACATAACTTACGGTAAATGGCCCGCCTGGCTGACCGCCCAACGACCCCCGCCCATTGACGTCAATA
ATGACGTATGTTCCCATAGTAACGCCAATAGGGACTTTCCATTGACGTCAATGGGTGGAGTATTTACGGT
AAACTGCCCACTTGGCAGTACATCAAGTGTATCATATGCCAAGTACGCCCCCTATTGACGTCAATGACGG
TAAATGGCCCGCCTGGCATTATGCCCAGTACATGACCTTATGGGACTTTCCTACTTGGCAGTACATCTAC
GTATTAGTCATCGCTATTACCATGGTGATGCGGTTTTGGCAGTACATCAATGGGCGTGGATAGCGGTTTG
ACTCACGGGGATTTCCAAGTCTCCACCCCATTGACGTCAATGGGAGTTTGTTTTGGCACCAAAATCAACG
GGACTTTCCAAAATGTCGTAACAACTCCGCCCCATTGACGCAAATGGGCGGTAGGCGTGTACGGTGGGAG
GTCTATATAAGCAGAGCTCAATAAAAGAGCCCACAACCCCTCACTCGGCGCGCCAGTCTTCCGATAGACT
GCGTCGCCCGGGTACCCGTATTCCCAATAAAGCCTCTTGCTGTTTGCATCCGAATCGTGGTCTCGCTGTT
CCTTGGGAGGGTCTCCTCTGAGTGATTGACTACCCACGACGGGGGTCTTTCATTTGGGGGCTCGTCCGGG
ATTTGGAGACCCCTGCCCAGGGACCACCGACCCACCACCGGGAGGTAAGCTGGCCAGCAACTTATCTGTG
TCTGTCCGATTGTCTAGTGTCTATGTTTGATGTTATGCGCCTGCGTCTGTACTAGTTAGCTAACTAGCTC
TGTATCTGGCGGACCCGTGGTGGAACTGACGAGTTCTGAACACCCGGCCGCAACCCTGGGAGACGTCCCA
GGGACTTTGGGGGCCGTTTTTGTGGCCCGACCTGAGGAAGGGAGTCGATGTGGAATCCGACCCCGTCAGG
ATATGTGGTTCTGGTAGGAGACGAGAACCTAAAACAGTTCCCGCCTCCGTCTGAATTTTTGCTTTCGGTT
TGGAACCGAAGCCGCGCGTCTTGTCTGCTGCAGCGCTGCAGCATCGTTCTGTGTTGTCTCTGTCTGACTG
TGTTTCTGTATTTGTCTGAAAATTAGGGCCAGACTGTTACCACTCCCTTAAGTTTGACCTTAGGTCACTG
GAAAGATGTCGAGCGGATCGCTCACAACCAGTCGGTAGATGTCAAGAAGAGACGTTGGGTTACCTTCTGC
TCTGCAGAATGGCCAACCTTTAACGTCGGATGGCCGCGAGACGGCACCTTTAACCGAGACCTCATCACCC
AGGTTAAGATCAAGGTCTTTTCACCTGGCCCGCATGGACACCCAGACCAGGTCCCCTACATCGTGACCTG
GGAAGCCTTGGCTTTTGACCCCCCTCCCTGGGTCAAGCCCTTTGTACACCCTAAGCCTCCGCCTCCTCTT
CCTCCATCCGCCCCGTCTCTCCCCCTTGAACCTCCTCGTTCGACCCCGCCTCGATCCTCCCTTTATCCAG
CCCTCACTCCTTCTCTAGGCGCCGGAATTGAAGATCTGGGGGATCGATCCTCTAGAGTCCGTTACATAAC
TTACGGTAAATGGCCCGCCTGGCTGACCGCCCAACGACCCCCGCCCATTGACGTCAATAATGACGTATGT
TCCCATAGTAACGCCAATAGGGACTTTCCATTGACGTCAATGGGTGGAGTATTTACGGTAAACTGCCCAC
TTGGCAGTACATCAAGTGTATCATATGCCAAGTACGCCCCCTATTGACGTCAATGACGGTAAATGGCCCG
CCTGGCATTATGCCCAGTACATGACCTTATGGGACTTTCCTACTTGGCAGTACATCTACGTATTAGTCAT
CGCTATTACCATGGTGATGCGGTTTTGGCAGTACATCAATGGGCGTGGATAGCGGTTTGACTCACGGGGA
TTTCCAAGTCTCCACCCCATTGACGTCAATGGGAGTTTGTTTTGGCACCAAAATCAACGGGACTTTCCAA
AATGTCGTAACAACTCCGCCCCATTGACGCAAATGGGCGGTAGGCGTGTACGGTGGGAGGTCTATATAAG
CAGAGCTCGTTTAGTGAACCGTCAGATCGCCTGGAGACGCCATCCACGCTGTTTTGACCTCCATAGAAGA
CACCGGGACCGATCCAGCCTCCGCGGCCGGGAACGGTGCATTGGAACGGACCTGCAGCCACCATGGTGAG
CAAGGGCGAGGCAGTGATCAAGGAGTTCATGCGGTTCAAGGTGCACATGGAGGGCTCCATGAACGGCCAC
GAGTTCGAGATCGAGGGCGAGGGCGAGGGCCGCCCCTACGAGGGCACCCAGACCGCCAAGCTGAAGGTGA
CCAAGGGTGGCCCCCTGCCCTTCTCCTGGGACATCCTGTCCCCTCAGTTCATGTACGGCTCCAGGGCCTT
CACCAAGCACCCCGCCGACATCCCCGACTACTATAAGCAGTCCTTCCCCGAGGGCTTCAAGTGGGAGCGC
GTGATGAACTTCGAGGACGGCGGCGCCGTGACCGTGACCCAGGACACCTCCCTGGAGGACGGCACCCTGA
TCTACAAGGTGAAGCTCCGCGGCACCAACTTCCCTCCTGACGGCCCCGTAATGCAGAAGAAGACAATGGG
CTGGGAAGCGTCCACCGAGCGGTTGTACCCCGAGGACGGCGTGCTGAAGGGCGACATTAAGATGGCCCTG
CGCCTGAAGGACGGCGGCCGCTACCTGGCGGACTTCAAGACCACCTACAAGGCCAAGAAGCCCGTGCAGA
TGCCCGGCGCCTACAACGTCGACCGCAAGTTGGACATCACCTCCCACAACGAGGACTACACCGTGGTGGA
ACAGTACGAACGCTCCGAGGGCCGCCACTCCACCGGCGGCATGGACGAGCTGTACAAGTCCGGACTCAGA
TCTCGAGCTCAAGCTTCGAATTCTGCAGAGAATCACGCCCAGAATAAAGCCAAGCTCATCTCTGAGACCC
GGAGGAGGTTCGAAGCTGAGTATGTGACAGATAAGTCAGATAAATATGATGCACGTGATGTTGAAAGGCT
ACAACAAGATGATAACTGGGTTGAAAGTTACTTATCTTGGAGACATAATATTGTAGATGAAACACTGAAG
ATGCTCGATGAGAGTTTTCAGTGGAGGAAAGAAATTTCTGTCAATGACCTTAATGAATCCTCCATTCCCA
GATGGTTATTGGAAATTGGTGTTATTTATCTCCATGGTTATGACAAAGAAGGTAACAAATTGTTCTGGAT
CAGGGTGAAGTATCATGTAAAAGACCAGAAAACCATATTGGACAAAAAGAAGCTCATAGCATTCTGGTTG
GAACGTTATGCTAAGAGGGAAAATGGGAAACCTGTAACAGTGATGTTTGACCTGTCAGAAACTGGAATAA
ATAGCATTGACATGGACTTTGTACGCTTTATCATCAACTGCTTTAAGGTTTATTACCCTAAATACCTCTC
AAAAATAGTGATCTTTGATATGCCTTGGTTAATGAATGCTGCTTTCAAAATTGTGAAAACCTGGCTTGGT
CCAGAAGCAGTGAGCTTGTTGAAGTTTACAAGCAAAAATGAAGTCCAGGACTATGTCAGTGTAGAATACC
TGCCTCCCCACATGGGTGGAACTGATCCTTTCAAGTATAGCTATCCACCACTAGTAGATGATGACTTCCA
GACCCCACTGTGTGAGAATGGGCCTATTACCAGTGAGGATGAAACTTCAAGTAAAGAAGACATAGAAAGT
GATGGCAAAGAAACATTGGAAACAATTTCTAATGAAGAACAAACACCTCTTCTTAAAAAGATTAACCCAA
CCGAATCTACTTCCAAAGCAGAAGAAAATGAAAAAGTTGATTCAAAAGTGAAAGCTTTCAAGAAACCATT
GAGTGTATTTAAAGGCCCCTTACTACACATCAGCCCAGCAGAAGAACTGTACTTTGGAAGTACAGAATCC
GGAGAGAAGAAAACCTTAATAGTGTTGACAAATGTAACTAAAAATATAGTGGCATTTAAGGTGAGAACAA
CAGCTCCAGAAAAATACAGAGTCAAGCCAAGCAATAGCAGCTGTGACCCGGGTGCATCAGTGGATATAGT
TGTGTCTCCCCATGGGGGTTTAACAGTCTCTGCCCAAGACCGTTTTCTGATAATGGCTGCAGAAATGGAA
CAGTCATCTGGCACAGGCCCAGCAGAATTAACTCAGTTTTGGAAAGAAGTTCCCAGAAACAAAGTGATGG
AACATAGGTTAAGATGCCATACTGTTGAAAGCAGTAAACCAAACACTCTTACGTTAAAAGACAATGCTTT
CAATATGTCAGATAAAACCAGTGAAGATATATGTCTACAACTCAGTCGTTTACTAGAAAGCAATAGGAAG
CTTGAAGACCAAGTTCAGCGTTGTATCTGGTTCCAGCAGCTGCTGCTTTCCTTAACAATGCTCTTGCTTG
CTTTTGTCACCTCTTTCTTCTATTTATTGTACAGTTAAGGATCCGGAATTCCGCCCCCCCCCCCCCCCCC
CCTCTCCCTCCCCCCCCCCTAACGTTACTGGCCGAAGCCGCTTGGAATAAGGCCGGTGTGCGTTTGTCTA
TATGTTATTTTCCACCATATTGCCGTCTTTTGGCAATGTGAGGGCCCGGAAACCTGGCCCTGTCTTCTTG
ACGAGCATTCCTAGGGGTCTTTCCCCTCTCGCCAAAGGAATGCAAGGTCTGTTGAATGTCGTGAAGGAAG
CAGTTCCTCTGGAAGCTTCTTGAAGACAAACAACGTCTGTAGCGACCCTTTGCAGGCAGCGGAACCCCCC
ACCTGGCGACAGGTGCCTCTGCGGCCAAAAGCCACGTGTATAAGATACACCTGCAAAGGCGGCACAACCC
CAGTGCCACGTTGTGAGTTGGATAGTTGTGGAAAGAGTCAAATGGCTCTCCTCAAGCGTATTCAACAAGG
GGCTGAAGGATGCCCAGAAGGTACCCCATTGTATGGGATCTGATCTGGGGCCTCGGTGCACATGCTTTAC
ATGTGTTTAGTCGAGGTTAAAAAAACGTCTAGGCCCCCCGAACCACGGGGACGTGGTTTTCCTTTGAAAA
ACACGATGATAAGCTTGCCACAACCCACAAGGAGACGACCTTCCATGACCGAGTACAAGCCCACGGTGCG
CCTCGCCACCCGCGACGACGTCCCCCGGGCCGTACGCACCCTCGCCGCCGCGTTCGCCGACTACCCCGCC
ACGCGCCACACCGTCGACCCGGACCGCCACATCGAGCGGGTCACCGAGCTGCAAGAACTCTTCCTCACGC
GCGTCGGGCTCGACATCGGCAAGGTGTGGGTCGCGGACGACGGCGCCGCGGTGGCGGTCTGGACCACGCC
GGAGAGCGTCGAAGCGGGGGCGGTGTTCGCCGAGATCGGCCCGCGCATGGCCGAGTTGAGCGGTTCCCGG
CTGGCCGCGCAGCAACAGATGGAAGGCCTCCTGGCGCCGCACCGGCCCAAGGAGCCCGCGTGGTTCCTGG
CCACCGTCGGCGTCTCGCCCGACCACCAGGGCAAGGGTCTGGGCAGCGCCGTCGTGCTCCCCGGAGTGGA
GGCGGCCGAGCGCGCCGGGGTGCCCGCCTTCCTGGAGACCTCCGCGCCCCGCAACCTCCCCTTCTACGAG
CGGCTCGGCTTCACCGTCACCGCCGACGTCGAGGTGCCCGAAGGACCGCGCACCTGGTGCATGACCCGCA
AGCCCGGTGCCTGACGCCCGCCCCACGACCCGCAGCGCCCGACCGAAAGGAGCGCACGACCCCATGGCTC
CGACCGAAGCCACCCGGGGCGGCCCCGCCGACCCCGCACCCGCCCCCGAGGCCCACCGACTCTAGTCGAG
GGCTGCAGCGCTGCAGAGGCCGAGTGCAGAACTGCTCCAAAGGGACCTCAAGGCTTTCCGAGGGACACTA
GGCTGACTCCATCGAGCCAGTGTAGAGATAAGCTTATCGATTAGTCCAATTTGTTAAAGACAGGATATCA
GTGGTCCAGGCTCTAGTTTTGACTCAACAATATCACCAGCTGAAGCCTATAGAGTACGAGCCATAGATAA
AATAAAAGATTTTATTTAGTCTCCAGAAAAAGGGGGGAATGAAAGACCCCACCTGTAGGTTTGGCAAGCT
AGCTTAAGTAACGCCATTTTGCAAGGCATGGAAAAATACATAACTGAGAATAGAGAAGTTCAGATCAAGG
TCAGGAACAGATGGAACAGGGTCGACCCTAGAGAACCATCAGATGTTTCCAGGGTGCCCCAAGGACCTGA
AATGACCCTGTGCCTTATTTGAACTAACCAATCAGTTCGCTTCTCGCTTCTGTTCGCGCGCTTCTGCTCC
CCGAGCTCAATAAAAGAGCCCACAACCCCTCACTCGGGGCGCCAGTCCTCCGATTGACTGAGTCGCCCGG
GTACCCGTGTATCCAATAAACCCTCTTGCAGTTGCATCCGACTTGTGGTCTCGCTGTTCCTTGGGAGGGT
CTCCTCTGAGTGATTGACTACCCGTCAGCGGGGGTCTTTCATTTGGGGGCTCGTCCGGGATCGGGAGACC
CCTGCCCAGGGACCACCGACCCACCACCGGGAGGTAAGCTGGCTGCCTCGCGCGTTTCGGTGATGACGGT
GAAAACCTCTGACACATGCAGCTCCCGGAGACGGTCACAGCTTGTCTGTAAGCGGATGCCGGGAGCAGAC
AAGCCCGTCAGGGCGCGTCAGCGGGTGTTGGCGGGTGTCGGGGCGCAGCCATGACCCAGTCACGTAGCGA
TAGCGGAGTGTAGATCCGGCTGTGGAATGTGTGTCAGTTAGGGTGTGGAAAGTCCCCAGGCTCCCCAGCA
GGCAGAAGTATGCAAAGCATGCATCTCAATTAGTCAGCAACCAGGTGTGGAAAGTCCCCAGGCTCCCCAG
CAGGCAGAAGTATGCAAAGCATGCATCTCAATTAGTCAGCAACCATAGTCCCGCCCCTAACTCCGCCCAT
CCCGCCCCTAACTCCGCCCAGTTCCGCCCATTCTCCGCCCCATGGCTGACTAATTTTTTTTATTTATGCA
GAGGCCGAGGCCGCCTCGGCCTCTGAGCTATTCCAGAAGTAGTGAGGAGGCTTTTTTGGAGGCCTAGGCT
TTTGCAAAAAGCTTACTGGCTTAACTATGCGGCATCAGAGCAGATTGTACTGAGAGTGCACCATATGCGG
TGTGAAATACCGCACAGATGCGTAAGGAGAAAATACCGCATCAGGCGCTCTTCCGCTTCCTCGCTCACTG
ACTCGCTGCGCTCGGTCGTTCGGCTGCGGCGAGCGGTATCAGCTCACTCAAAGGCGGTAATACGGTTATC
CACAGAATCAGGGGATAACGCAGGAAAGAACATGTGAGCAAAAGGCCAGCAAAAGGCCAGGAACCGTAAA
AAGGCCGCGTTGCTGGCGTTTTTCCATAGGCTCCGCCCCCCTGACGAGCATCACAAAAATCGACGCTCAA
GTCAGAGGTGGCGAAACCCGACAGGACTATAAAGATACCAGGCGTTTCCCCCTGGAAGCTCCCTCGTGCG
CTCTCCTGTTCCGACCCTGCCGCTTACCGGATACCTGTCCGCCTTTCTCCCTTCGGGAAGCGTGGCGCTT
TCTCATAGCTCACGCTGTAGGTATCTCAGTTCGGTGTAGGTCGTTCGCTCCAAGCTGGGCTGTGTGCACG
AACCCCCCGTTCAGCCCGACCGCTGCGCCTTATCCGGTAACTATCGTCTTGAGTCCAACCCGGTAAGACA
CGACTTATCGCCACTGGCAGCAGCCACTGGTAACAGGATTAGCAGAGCGAGGTATGTAGGCGGTGCTACA
GAGTTCTTGAAGTGGTGGCCTAACTACGGCTACACTAGAAGGACAGTATTTGGTATCTGCGCTCTGCTGA
AGCCAGTTACCTTCGGAAAAAGAGTTGGTAGCTCTTGATCCGGCAAACAAACCACCGCTGGTAGCGGTGG
TTTTTTTGTTTGCAAGCAGCAGATTACGCGCAGAAAAAAAGGATCTCAAGAAGATCCTTTGATCTTTTCT
ACGGGGTCTGACGCTCAGTGGAACGAAAACTCACGTTAAGGGATTTTGGTCATGAGATTATCAAAAAGGA
TCTTCACCTAGATCCTTTTAAATTAAAAATGAAGTTTTAAATCAATCTAAAGTATATATGAGTAAACTTG
GTCTGACAGTTACCAATGCTTAATCAGTGAGGCACCTATCTCAGCGATCTGTCTATTTCGTTCATCCATA
GTTGCCTGACTCCCCGTCGTGTAGATAACTACGATACGGGAGGGCTTACCATCTGGCCCCAGTGCTGCAA
TGATACCGCGAGACCCACGCTCACCGGCTCCAGATTTATCAGCAATAAACCAGCCAGCCGGAAGGGCCGA
GCGCAGAAGTGGTCCTGCAACTTTATCCGCCTCCATCCAGTCTATTAATTGTTGCCGGGAAGCTAGAGTA
AGTAGTTCGCCAGTTAATAGTTTGCGCAACGTTGTTGCCATTGCTGCAGGCATCGTGGTGTCACGCTCGT
CGTTTGGTATGGCTTCATTCAGCTCCGGTTCCCAACGATCAAGGCGAGTTACATGATCCCCCATGTTGTG
CAAAAAAGCGGTTAGCTCCTTCGGTCCTCCGATCGTTGTCAGAAGTAAGTTGGCCGCAGTGTTATCACTC
ATGGTTATGGCAGCACTGCATAATTCTCTTACTGTCATGCCATCCGTAAGATGCTTTTCTGTGACTGGTG
AGTACTCAACCAAGTCATTCTGAGAATAGTGTATGCGGCGACCGAGTTGCTCTTGCCCGGCGTCAACACG
GGATAATACCGCGCCACATAGCAGAACTTTAAAAGTGCTCATCATTGGAAAACGTTCTTCGGGGCGAAAA
CTCTCAAGGATCTTACCGCTGTTGAGATCCAGTTCGATGTAACCCACTCGTGCACCCAACTGATCTTCAG
CATCTTTTACTTTCACCAGCGTTTCTGGGTGAGCAAAAACAGGAAGGCAAAATGCCGCAAAAAAGGGAAT
AAGGGCGACACGGAAATGTTGAATACTCATACTCTTCCTTTTTCAATATTATTGAAGCATTTATCAGGGT
TATTGTCTCATGAGCGGATACATATTTGAATGTATTTAGAAAAATAAACAAATAGGGGTTCCGCGCACAT
TTCCCCGAAAAGTGCCACCTGACGTCTAAGAAACCATTATTATCATGACATTAACCTATAAAAATAGGCG
TATCACGAGGCCCTTTCGTCTTCAAGAATTAGCTTGGCCATTGCATACGTTGTATCCATATCATAATATG
TACATTTATATTGGCTCATGTCCAACATTACCGCCATGTTGACATTGATTATTGACTAGTTATTAATAGT
AATCAATTACGGGGTCATTAGTTCATAGCCCATATATGGAGTTCCG
